Addgene plasmid #205255: pMJ240: pRS426-His-MBP-MmeFz2_Native
Purpose: S. cerevisiae expression vector for MmeFz2 native guide
Depositing lab: Feng Zhang. Depositing organization: Broad Institute. Publication: Fanzor is a eukaryotic programmable RNA-guided endonuclease. Saito M, Xu P, Faure G, Maguire S, Kannan S, Altae-Tran H, Vo S, Desimone A, Macrae RK, Zhang F. Nature. 2023 Jun 28. doi: 10.1038/s41586-023-06356-2. PubMed 37380027.
Backbone
  Vector backbone: pRS426
  Vector type: Yeast Expression
Growth in bacteria
  Bacterial resistance: Ampicillin, 100 μg/mL
  Growth temperature: 37°C
  Growth strain: NEB Stable
  Copy number: High Copy
Gene/Insert
  Gene/Insert name: MmeFz2
  Species: Mercenaria mercenaria
  Tag / fusion protein: 10xHis, MBP (N terminal on insert)
  Cloning method: Gibson Cloning
Terms and licenses: Academic/Nonprofit Terms; Industry Terms: Not Available to Industry
How to cite: pMJ240: pRS426-His-MBP-MmeFz2_Native was a gift from Feng Zhang (Addgene plasmid # 205255 ; http://n2t.net/addgene:205255 ; RRID:Addgene_205255)
