[The description below was written by a language model from this plasmid's Addgene catalogue record and pLannotate feature annotations shown in this document.]
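Description:
pMJ240: pRS426-His-MBP-MmeFz2_Native is a 10.3 kb episomal yeast expression plasmid built on the pRS426 E. coli–S. cerevisiae shuttle backbone. In yeast it replicates from the 2μ origin, which supports multicopy maintenance, and is selected through the URA3 auxotrophic marker driven by its own promoter; URA3 also allows counterselection with 5-FOA. In bacteria it is propagated at high copy from a ColE1/pUC-type origin with ampicillin resistance (bla). An f1 origin and remnants of the pBluescript-style cloning region (lac promoter and operator, T3 and T7 promoters, lacZα and MCS fragments) are carried over from the backbone.

The payload, assembled by Gibson cloning, sits between attB1 and attB2 Gateway-type sites. It encodes MmeFz2, a Fanzor RNA-guided endonuclease from the hard clam Mercenaria mercenaria, fused at its N terminus to a 10xHis tag and a cytosolic maltose-binding protein, followed by a partially annotated TEV protease site that would allow removal of the tags after affinity purification. Upstream, the annotation finds a Gal4-responsive UAS and a fragment of the TDH3 (GAP) promoter, suggesting a hybrid galactose-responsive promoter, although the record does not name the promoter explicitly. The roughly 2.8 kb stretch between the TEV site and attB2 is unannotated. It presumably holds the MmeFz2 coding sequence and, as the name and stated purpose imply, the native guide RNA region, but neither the guide element nor a terminator is identified in the feature table. The construct is intended for co-expression of the tagged Fanzor protein with its native guide in S. cerevisiae, consistent with purifying the ribonucleoprotein for biochemical characterisation.
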