Features (pLannotate 1.2.2; 26 found; start..end, strand, type, name):
     69..1411    +  rep_origin     2μ ori: yeast 2μ plasmid origin of replication
   1438..1542    +  promoter       AmpR promoter: bla
   1543..2403    +  CDS            AmpR: β-lactamase; bla; confers resistance to ampicillin, carbenicillin, and related antibiotics
   2574..3162    +  rep_origin     ori: high-copy-number ColE1/pMB1/pBR322/pUC origin of replication
   3345..3437    +  CDS            lacI (fragment): lac repressor; lacI; The lac repressor binds to the lac operator to inhibit transcription in E. coli. This inhibition can be relieved by adding lactose or isopropyl-β-D-thiogalactopyranoside (IPTG).
   3450..3471    +  protein_bind   CAP binding site: CAP binding activates transcription in the presence of cAMP. E. coli catabolite activator protein
   3486..3516    +  promoter       lac promoter: promoter for the E. coli lac operon
   3524..3540    +  protein_bind   lac operator: The lac repressor binds to the lac operator to inhibit transcription in E. coli. This inhibition can be relieved by adding lactose or isopropyl-β-D-thiogalactopyranoside (IPTG). lac repressor encoded by lacI
   3585..3603    +  promoter       T3 promoter: promoter for bacteriophage T3 RNA polymerase
   3616..3637    +  misc_feature   MCS (fragment): pBluescript multiple cloning site
   3666..3690    +  protein_bind   attB1: mutant version of attB; recombination site for the Gateway® BP reaction BP Clonase™
   3821..3938    +  protein_bind   UAS: upstream activating sequence mediating Gal4-dependent induction Gal4
   4052..4246    +  promoter       GAP promoter (fragment): S. cerevisiae TDH3; promoter for glyceraldehyde-3-phosphate dehydrogenase
   4260..4289    +  CDS            10xHis: 10xHis affinity tag
   4299..5399    +  CDS            MBP: maltose binding protein from E. coli; malE (mutated); This version of the gene does not encode a signal sequence, so MBP will remain in the cytosol.
   5454..5470    +  CDS            TEV site (fragment): tobacco etch virus (TEV) protease recognition and cleavage site
   8255..8279    -  protein_bind   attB2: mutant version of attB; recombination site for the Gateway® BP reaction BP Clonase™
   8299..8319    +  misc_feature   MCS (fragment): pBluescript multiple cloning site
   8328..8346    -  promoter       T7 promoter: promoter for bacteriophage T7 RNA polymerase
   8354..8509    +  CDS            lacZα (fragment): LacZα fragment of β-galactosidase; lacZ fragment
   8513..8941    +  rep_origin     f1 ori (sequence partly withheld): f1 bacteriophage origin of replication; arrow indicates direction of (+) strand synthesis
   8969..9020    -  misc_feature   bom (fragment): basis of mobility region from pBR322
   9099..9902    -  CDS            URA3: orotidine-5'-phosphate decarboxylase, required for uracil biosynthesis; S. cerevisiae URA3; yeast auxotrophic marker, counterselectable with 5-fluoroorotic acid (5-FOA)
   9903..10118   -  promoter       URA3 promoter: S. cerevisiae URA3
  10126..10175   -  misc_feature   bom (fragment): basis of mobility region from pBR322
  10277..1       -  CDS            rop (fragment) (across the origin): Rop protein, which maintains plasmids at low copy number; rop
>Addgene plasmid #205255 | pMJ240: pRS426-His-MBP-MmeFz2_Native | addgene full sequence | sequence record 403494 | Addgene NGS Result
GACGAAAGGGCCTCGTGATACGCCTATTTTTATAGGTTAATGTCATGATAATAATGGTTTCTTAGTATGA
TCCAATATCAAAGGAAATGATAGCATTGAAGGATGAGACTAATCCAATTGAGGAGTGGCAGCATATAGAA
CAGCTAAAGGGTAGTGCTGAAGGAAGCATACGATACCCCGCATGGAATGGGATAATATCACAGGAGGTAC
TAGACTACCTTTCATCCTACATAAATAGACGCATATAAGTACGCATTTAAGCATAAACACGCACTATGCC
GTTCTTCTCATGTATATATATATACAGGCAACACGCAGATATAGGTGCGACGTGAACAGTGAGCTGTATG
TGCGCAGCTCGCGTTGCATTTTCGGAAGCGCTCGTTTTCGGAAACGCTTTGAAGTTCCTATTCCGAAGTT
CCTATTCTCTAGAAAGTATAGGAACTTCAGAGCGCTTTTGAAAACCAAAAGCGCTCTGAAGACGCACTTT
CAAAAAACCAAAAACGCACCGGACTGTAACGAGCTACTAAAATATTGCGAATACCGCTTCCACAAACATT
GCTCAAAAGTATCTCTTTGCTATATATCTCTGTGCTATATCCCTATATAACCTACCCATCCACCTTTCGC
TCCTTGAACTTGCATCTAAACTCGACCTCTACATTTTTTATGTTTATCTCTAGTATTACTCTTTAGACAA
AAAAATTGTAGTAAGAACTATTCATAGAGTGAATCGAAAACAATACGAAAATGTAAACATTTCCTATACG
TAGTATATAGAGACAAAATAGAAGAAACCGTTCATAATTTTCTGACCAATGAAGAATCATCAACGCTATC
ACTTTCTGTTCACAAAGTATGCGCAATCCACATCGGTATAGAATATAATCGGGGATGCCTTTATCTTGAA
AAAATGCACCCGCAGCTTCGCTAGTAATCAGTAAACGCGGGAAGTGGAGTCAGGCTTTTTTTATGGAAGA
GAAAATAGACACCAAAGTAGCCTTCTTCTAACCTTAACGGACCTACAGTGCAAAAAGTTATCAAGAGACT
GCATTATAGAGCGCACAAAGGAGAAAAAAAGTAATCTAAGATGCTTTGTTAGAAAAATAGCGCTCTCGGG
ATGCATTTTTGTAGAACAAAAAAGAAGTATAGATTCTTTGTTGGTAAAATAGCGCTCTCGCGTTGCATTT
CTGTTCTGTAAAAATGCAGCTCAGATTCTTTGTTTGAAAAATTAGCGCTCTCGCGTTGCATTTTTGTTTT
ACAAAAATGAAGCACAGATTCTTCGTTGGTAAAATAGCGCTTTCGCGTTGCATTTCTGTTCTGTAAAAAT
GCAGCTCAGATTCTTTGTTTGAAAAATTAGCGCTCTCGCGTTGCATTTTTGTTCTACAAAATGAAGCACA
GATGCTTCGTTCAGGTGGCACTTTTCGGGGAAATGTGCGCGGAACCCCTATTTGTTTATTTTTCTAAATA
CATTCAAATATGTATCCGCTCATGAGACAATAACCCTGATAAATGCTTCAATAATATTGAAAAAGGAAGA
GTATGAGTATTCAACATTTCCGTGTCGCCCTTATTCCCTTTTTTGCGGCATTTTGCCTTCCTGTTTTTGC
TCACCCAGAAACGCTGGTGAAAGTAAAAGATGCTGAAGATCAGTTGGGTGCACGAGTGGGTTACATCGAA
CTGGATCTCAACAGCGGTAAGATCCTTGAGAGTTTTCGCCCCGAAGAACGTTTTCCAATGATGAGCACTT
TTAAAGTTCTGCTATGTGGCGCGGTATTATCCCGTATTGACGCCGGGCAAGAGCAACTCGGTCGCCGCAT
ACACTATTCTCAGAATGACTTGGTTGAGTACTCACCAGTCACAGAAAAGCATCTTACGGATGGCATGACA
GTAAGAGAATTATGCAGTGCTGCCATAACCATGAGTGATAACACTGCGGCCAACTTACTTCTGACAACGA
TCGGAGGACCGAAGGAGCTAACCGCTTTTTTGCACAACATGGGGGATCATGTAACTCGCCTTGATCGTTG
GGAACCGGAGCTGAATGAAGCCATACCAAACGACGAGCGTGACACCACGATGCCTGTAGCAATGGCAACA
ACGTTGCGCAAACTATTAACTGGCGAACTACTTACTCTAGCTTCCCGGCAACAATTAATAGACTGGATGG
AGGCGGATAAAGTTGCAGGACCACTTCTGCGCTCGGCCCTTCCGGCTGGCTGGTTTATTGCTGATAAATC
TGGAGCCGGTGAGCGTGGGTCTCGCGGTATCATTGCAGCACTGGGGCCAGATGGTAAGCCCTCCCGTATC
GTAGTTATCTACACGACGGGGAGTCAGGCAACTATGGATGAACGAAATAGACAGATCGCTGAGATAGGTG
CCTCACTGATTAAGCATTGGTAACTGTCAGACCAAGTTTACTCATATATACTTTAGATTGATTTAAAACT
TCATTTTTAATTTAAAAGGATCTAGGTGAAGATCCTTTTTGATAATCTCATGACCAAAATCCCTTAACGT
GAGTTTTCGTTCCACTGAGCGTCAGACCCCGTAGAAAAGATCAAAGGATCTTCTTGAGATCCTTTTTTTC
TGCGCGTAATCTGCTGCTTGCAAACAAAAAAACCACCGCTACCAGCGGTGGTTTGTTTGCCGGATCAAGA
GCTACCAACTCTTTTTCCGAAGGTAACTGGCTTCAGCAGAGCGCAGATACCAAATACTGTTCTTCTAGTG
TAGCCGTAGTTAGGCCACCACTTCAAGAACTCTGTAGCACCGCCTACATACCTCGCTCTGCTAATCCTGT
TACCAGTGGCTGCTGCCAGTGGCGATAAGTCGTGTCTTACCGGGTTGGACTCAAGACGATAGTTACCGGA
TAAGGCGCAGCGGTCGGGCTGAACGGGGGGTTCGTGCACACAGCCCAGCTTGGAGCGAACGACCTACACC
GAACTGAGATACCTACAGCGTGAGCTATGAGAAAGCGCCACGCTTCCCGAAGGGAGAAAGGCGGACAGGT
ATCCGGTAAGCGGCAGGGTCGGAACAGGAGAGCGCACGAGGGAGCTTCCAGGGGGAAACGCCTGGTATCT
TTATAGTCCTGTCGGGTTTCGCCACCTCTGACTTGAGCGTCGATTTTTGTGATGCTCGTCAGGGGGGCGG
AGCCTATGGAAAAACGCCAGCAACGCGGCCTTTTTACGGTTCCTGGCCTTTTGCTGGCCTTTTGCTCACA
TGTTCTTTCCTGCGTTATCCCCTGATTCTGTGGATAACCGTATTACCGCCTTTGAGTGAGCTGATACCGC
TCGCCGCAGCCGAACGACCGAGCGCAGCGAGTCAGTGAGCGAGGAAGCGGAAGAGCGCCCAATACGCAAA
CCGCCTCTCCCCGCGCGTTGGCCGATTCATTAATGCAGCTGGCACGACAGGTTTCCCGACTGGAAAGCGG
GCAGTGAGCGCAACGCAATTAATGTGAGTTAGCTCACTCATTAGGCACCCCAGGCTTTACACTTTATGCT
TCCGGCTCGTATGTTGTGTGGAATTGTGAGCGGATAACAATTTCACACAGGAAACAGCTATGACCATGAT
TACGCCAAGCGCGCAATTAACCCTCACTAAAGGGAACAAAAGCTGGAGCTCCACCGCGGTGGCGGCCCCC
GTCCCACCATCGGGCGCGGATCATCACAAGTTTGTACAAAAAAGCAGGCTCTTTGGCCATATAGGCCACC
AGGTCCTGCAGGCGCGCTCTTCAGGAGGCGCGCCAACTGCCCTCTTAATTAACGAAGAAGATCGGACCGG
GGCCGCGGATCTTTGCAAAGATCCAAAAAAAGCATGCGTACGGATTAGAAGCCGCCGAGCGGGTGACAGC
CCTCCGAAGGAAGACTCTCCTCCGTGCGTCCTCGTCTTCACCGGTCGCGTTCCTGAAACGCAGATGTGCC
TCGCGCCGCACTGCTCCGAACAATAAAGATTCTACAATACTAGCTTTTATGGTTATGAAGAGGAAAATTG
GCAGTAACCTGGCCCCACAAACCTCAAATGAACGAATCAAATTAACAACCAGATATCTCGACTGAAAAAA
AAGGTTTAAACCAGTTCCCTGAAATTATTCCCCTACTTGACTAATAAGTATATAAAGACGGTAGGTATTG
ATTGTAATTCTGTAAATCTATTTCTTAAACTTCTTGAATTCTACTTTTATAGTTAGTCTTTTTTTTAGTT
TTAAAACACCAAGAACTTAGTTTCGAATAAACACACATAAATAAACCATGAAATCTTCTCACCATCACCA
TCACCATCACCATCACCATGGTTCTTCTATGAAAATCGAAGAAGGTAAACTGGTAATCTGGATTAACGGC
GATAAAGGCTATAACGGTCTCGCTGAAGTCGGTAAGAAATTCGAGAAAGATACCGGAATTAAAGTCACCG
TTGAGCATCCGGATAAACTGGAAGAGAAATTCCCACAGGTTGCGGCAACTGGCGATGGCCCTGACATTAT
CTTCTGGGCACACGACCGCTTTGGTGGCTACGCTCAATCTGGCCTGTTGGCTGAAATCACCCCGGACAAA
GCGTTCCAGGACAAGCTGTATCCGTTTACCTGGGATGCCGTACGTTACAACGGCAAGCTGATTGCTTACC
CGATCGCTGTTGAAGCGTTATCGCTGATTTATAACAAAGATCTGCTGCCGAACCCGCCAAAAACCTGGGA
AGAGATCCCGGCGCTGGATAAAGAACTGAAAGCGAAAGGTAAGAGCGCGCTGATGTTCAACCTGCAAGAA
CCGTACTTCACCTGGCCGCTGATTGCTGCTGACGGGGGTTATGCGTTCAAGTATGAAAACGGCAAGTACG
ACATTAAAGACGTGGGCGTGGATAACGCTGGCGCGAAAGCGGGTCTGACCTTCCTGGTTGACCTGATTAA
AAACAAACACATGAATGCAGACACCGATTACTCCATCGCAGAAGCTGCCTTTAATAAAGGCGAAACAGCG
ATGACCATCAACGGCCCGTGGGCATGGTCCAACATCGACACCAGCAAAGTGAATTATGGTGTAACGGTAC
TGCCGACCTTCAAGGGTCAACCATCCAAACCGTTCGTTGGCGTGCTGAGCGCAGGTATTAACGCCGCCAG
TCCGAACAAAGAGCTGGCAAAAGAGTTCCTCGAAAACTATCTGCTGACTGATGAAGGTCTGGAAGCGGTT
AATAAAGACAAACCGCTGGGTGCCGTAGCGCTGAAGTCTTACGAGGAAGAGTTGGCGAAAGATCCACGTA
TTGCCGCCACTATGGAAAACGCCCAGAAAGGTGAAATCATGCCGAACATCCCGCAGATGTCCGCTTTCTG
GTATGCCGTGCGTACTGCGGTGATCAACGCCGCCAGCGGTCGTCAGACTGTCGATGAAGCCCTGAAAGAC
GCGCAGACTAATTCGAGCTCGAACAACAACAACAATAACAATAACAACAACCTCGGGATCGAGGAAAACC
TGTACTTCCAATCCAATGCAAAGAGAAAACGAGAACAGATGACTTTGTGGAAAGCCGCGTTTGTCAACGG
GCAGGAAACGTTCAAGTCCTGGATTGACAAGGCACGAATGCTGGAATTGAACTGTGACGTCTCTTCTGCA
AGCTCGACACATTACTCTGATCTGAACTTGAAGACAAAGTGTGCCAAGACAGACGACAAATTTATGTGTA
ATTATTCTGTCTGCATACGACCGACTTCTAAGCAGAAGCGAACGTTGAACCAGATGCTCAAGGTGAGCAA
CTATGCTTACAATTGGTGCAATTACCTAGTTAAGGAGAAAGACTTCAAACCGAAGCAGTTCGACTTGCAA
AGAATTGTCGCTAAAACGAATTCAACAGACGTTCCGGCCGAATACAGGCTTCCAGGAGACGACTGGTTTT
TCGACAACAAGATGTCCTCTATCAAGTTGACCGCCTGTAAGAACTTTTGCACCATGTACAAGTCTACTCA
AACCAACCAGAAGAAAACAAAGGTCGATCTCAGAAACAAAGACATTGTTCAGTTACGCGAAGGATCGTTT
GAAGTTCAAAGCAAGTACGTGAGATTGCTAACGGAAAAAGACATACCAGGCGAACGAATTCGGCAATCGA
GAATTGCTTTGATGCCAGACAGTTTTTCGAAATCAAAGAAGGACTGGAAAGAAAGGTTTCTCAGGCTTTC
GAAAAATGTATCTAAGATACCACCTTTGAGTCACGACATGAAGGTATGCAAACGTCCGAATGGGAAATTC
ATACTGCAGATTTCATGCGATCCAATATGTACTCGACAGATACAAGTGCAAACTTCAGATTCGATATGTT
CAATCGATCCGGGAGGCAGGACTTTTGCGACATGCTATGATCCTAGCAATATAAAGACATTTCAGATCGG
ACCCGAGGCAGACAAAAAGGAAATCATTCACGAATTTCACAACAAGATCGATTATGTTCACCGTCTCTTG
TCGCATGCTCAGGAGAAAAAGCAGACGCAAGCGGTGCAAGACAGAATCGGACAACTGAAGAAGCTGCACC
TCAAACTGAAAACGTACGTCGACGACGTGCACTTGAAATTGTGCTCGTACCTGGTCAAGAACTACAAACT
GGTCGTTCTCGGCAAGATATCGGTTTCGTCCATCGTGAGAAAAGACAGGCCGAACCATCTTGCCAAAAGC
GCTAACAGGGACTTGCTCTGTTGGCAGCACTACAGATTCAGACAGAGATTGTTACACAGAGTCCGTGGCA
CGGACTGCGAAGTGATCATACAAGACGAACGTTACACTTCCAAGACCTGTGGTAATTGCGGTGAGAAGAA
CAACAAACTCGGTGGAAAGGAAACGTTTACTTGTGAAAGTTGCAATTACAAAACTCATCGAGACGTCAAC
GGAGCGAGAAACATTCTGTGCAAATACTTGGGACTTTTTCCATTTGCAGCGTAACGAAAGAAAAATGACA
ATTAATTGTTCGGGTTCGATTCTATCCCCAGGGCTCGAATGCATTTTTGTCACAGATTTTGCCAATGCAA
GATCTGGGGGCAAGAATGTCTCCGGGTGAAAAGAGTCAGGCTGGAAAGATTACGGGGACAGGTGCTCAAA
CGCCTTTCCATTTTCGGTATATATAAAAACACAATGCTTTGACATTTCTCATGTATCATCGTTTTGAATT
ACAAGAGGTTTCTGCCGTATTGGACAAAATCATACAAAGCCAGTGATGCCATCATACATTAGCTTTCCTA
TTTAAAAAAACTCGAATGTGGACAGTGTTGGCAAATTTGTCCAGGTATACACAAATGCAATGTTTTGAAA
TTCCTTATACTATCATCACACTGTCATAGGAGAAGTTTCTCCCTACATTGGACGCTGAAGTAGAATGACT
TTGCTATCAGACAAGTAGTAAAAAAATGTTCAACAATATGTAATGCATTACTAATACAGGAGAAAATTCC
AACATAATGTTGTTTGTTTTCCTTCTGATCGAAATTTGGAAAAAGTTAGCAGCAGGATAGTGAGAAAATG
ATAACTATCCTGTGACGCATCGGGACAAAATTCCAACATGTAGTACAGTATGAGATCGGTAACATGGATA
GACATTCGATGCCCTTCCCCGTACATCTAACTGCGGCGTCCGGACAGTTAGGCAACCAAAGAGTGTATTC
GCACATCTCATTAGAGGAACGTCGTGCTTCCCTTTGGCGGGGCAAGAGCATTTAATCCCTGTCCATGAAT
CCTCGCAGCGTCGGGTTAAGCAATTCCCTATACCGGCTTCGCTGCCTCGCCAAATATAGAGTCGGGTCGT
TACAACCAGCATTACACTTAACCCATGCCGATCAGAAATCCAAACAAGAGAGGAAAAAATGCTCAACACC
ATGTAAGGACTAGGAAAAAATTCCAACATCATACTATTGCATCGAAAAGCATTTCAAATCTCTGAGTAAC
GTTTGCTTAAGTCGACTTTGTTCCCACTGTACTTTTAGCTCGTACAAAATACAATATACTTTTCATTTCT
CCGTAAACAACATGTTTTCCCATGTAATATCCTTTTCTATTTTTCGTTCCGTTACCAACTTTACACATAC
TTTATATAGCTATTCACTTCTATACACTAAAAAACTAAGACAATTTTAATTTTGCTGCCTGCCATATTTC
AATTTGTTATAAATTCCTATAATTTATCCTATTAGTAGCTAAAAAAAGATGAATGTGAATCGAATCCTAA
GAGAATTCCCCTCGAAGATCGATCTGGCGGCCCGGCCGGCCGCGGCCGCACTCGAGATATCTAGACCCAG
CTTTCTTGTACAAAGTGGTGATAGCTTGTCGAGAAGTACTCGAGGGGGGGCCCGGTACCCAATTCGCCCT
ATAGTGAGTCGTATTACGCGCGCTCACTGGCCGTCGTTTTACAACGTCGTGACTGGGAAAACCCTGGCGT
TACCCAACTTAATCGCCTTGCAGCACATCCCCCTTTCGCCAGCTGGCGTAATAGCGAAGAGGCCCGCACC
GATCGCCCTTCCCAACAGTTGCGCAGCCTGAATGGCGAATGG
[124 nt withheld, positions 8513-8636]
C
[91 nt withheld, positions 8638-8728]
A
[49 nt withheld, positions 8730-8778]
CCTTTGACGTTGGAGTCCACGTTCTTT
[37 nt withheld, positions 8806-8842]
ACCCTATCTCGGTCTATTCTTTTGATTTATAAGGGATTTTGCCGATTTCGGCCTATTGGTTAAAAAATGA
GCTGATTTAACAAAAATTTAACGCGAATTTTAACAAAATATTAACGCTTACAATTTCCTGATGCGGTATT
TTCTCCTTACGCATCTGTGCGGTATTTCACACCGCATAGGGTAATAACTGATATAATTAAATTGAAGCTC
TAATTTGTGAGTTTAGTATACATGCATTTACTTATAATACAGTTTTTTAGTTTTGCTGGCCGCATCTTCT
CAAATATGCTTCCCAGCCTGCTTTTCTGTAACGTTCACCCTCTACCTTAGCATCCCTTCCCTTTGCAAAT
AGTCCTCTTCCAACAATAATAATGTCAGATCCTGTAGAGACCACATCATCCACGGTTCTATACTGTTGAC
CCAATGCGTCTCCCTTGTCATCTAAACCCACACCGGGTGTCATAATCAACCAATCGTAACCTTCATCTCT
TCCACCCATGTCTCTTTGAGCAATAAAGCCGATAACAAAATCTTTGTCGCTCTTCGCAATGTCAACAGTA
CCCTTAGTATATTCTCCAGTAGATAGGGAGCCCTTGCATGACAATTCTGCTAACATCAAAAGGCCTCTAG
GTTCCTTTGTTACTTCTTCTGCCGCCTGCTTCAAACCGCTAACAATACCTGGGCCCACCACACCGTGTGC
ATTCGTAATGTCTGCCCATTCTGCTATTCTGTATACACCCGCAGAGTACTGCAATTTGACTGTATTACCA
ATGTCAGCAAATTTTCTGTCTTCGAAGAGTAAAAAATTGTACTTGGCGGATAATGCCTTTAGCGGCTTAA
CTGTGCCCTCCATGGAAAAATCAGTCAAGATATCCACATGTGTTTTTAGTAAACAAATTTTGGGACCTAA
TGCTTCAACTAACTCCAGTAATTCCTTGGTGGTACGAACATCCAATGAAGCACACAAGTTTGTTTGCTTT
TCGTGCATGATATTAAATAGCTTGGCAGCAACAGGACTAGGATGAGTAGCAGCACGTTCCTTATATGTAG
CTTTCGACATGATTTATCTTCGTTTCCTGCAGGTTTTTGTTCTGTGCAGTTGGGTTAAGAATACTGGGCA
ATTTCATGTTTCTTCAACACTACATATGCGTATATATACCAATCTAAGTCTGTGCTCCTTCCTTCGTTCT
TCCTTCTGTTCGGAGATTACCGAATCAAAAAAATTTCAAGGAAACCGAAATCAAAAAAAAGAATAAAAAA
AAAATGATGAATTGAAAAGGTGGTATGGTGCACTCTCAGTACAATCTGCTCTGATGCCGCATAGTTAAGC
CAGCCCCGACACCCGCCAACACCCGCTGACGCGCCCTGACGGGCTTGTCTGCTCCCGGCATCCGCTTACA
GACAAGCTGTGACCGTCTCCGGGAGCTGCATGTGTCAGAGGTTTTCACCGTCATCACCGAAACGCGCGA
